>Addgene plasmid #210270 | pcDNA5-FRT-TO-EGFP-N | addgene full sequence | sequence record 416609 | Addgene NGS Result
ACGATTCCGAAGCCCAACCTTTCATAGAAGGCGGCGGTGGAATCGAAATCTCGTAGTACGTGCTATTCCT
TTGCCCTCGGACGAGTGCTGGGGCGTCGGTTTCCACTATCGGCGAGTACTTCTACACAGCCATCGGTCCA
GACGGCCGCGCTTCTGCGGGCGATTTGTGTACGCCCGACAGTCCCGGCTCCGGATCGGACGATTGCGTCG
CATCGACCCTGCGCCCAAGCTGCATCATCGAAATTGCCGTCAACCAAGCTCTGATAGAGTTGGTCAAGAC
CAATGCGGAGCATATACGCCCGGAGCCGCGGCGATCCTGCAAGCTCCGGATGCCTCCGCTCGAAGTAGCG
CGTCTGCTGCTCCATACAAGCCAACCACGGCCTCCAGAAGAAGATGTTGGCGACCTCGTATTGGGAATCC
CCGAACATCGCCTCGCTCCAGTCAATGACCGCTGTTATGCGGCCATTGTCCGTCAGGACATTGTTGGAGC
CGAAATCCGCGTGCACGAGGTGCCGGACTTCGGGGCAGTCCTCGGCCCAAAGCATCAGCTCATCGAGAGC
CTGCGCGACGGACGCACTGACGGTGTCGTCCATCACAGTTTGCCAGTGATACACATGGGGATCAGCAATC
GCGCATATGAAATCACGCCATGTAGTGTATTGACCGATTCCTTGCGGTCCGAATGGGCCGAACCCGCTCG
TCTGGCTAAGATCGGCCGCAGCGATCGCATCCATGGCCTCCGCGACCGGCTGCAGAACAGCGGGCAGTTC
GGTTTCAGGCAGGTCTTGCAACGTGACACCCTGTGCACGGCGGGAGATGCAATAGGTCAGGCTCTCGCTG
AATTCCCCAATGTCAAGCACTTCCGGAATCGGGAGCGCGGCCGATGCAAAGTGCCGATAAACATAACGAT
CTTTGTAGAAACCATCGGCGCAGCTATTTACCCGCAGGACATATCCACGCCCTCCTACATCGAAGCTGAA
AGCACGAGATTCTTCGCCCTCCGAGAGCTGCATCAGGTCGGAGACGCTGTCGAACTTTTCGATCAGAAAC
TTCTCGACAGACGTCGCGGTGAGTTCAGGCTTTTTGGCCAAGGAAGTTCCTATACTTTCTAGAGAATAGG
AACTTCGGAATAGGAACTTCTAGGTACGTGAACCATCACCCT
[91 nt withheld, positions 1163-1253]
G
[124 nt withheld, positions 1255-1378]
GGGGATACCCCCTAGAGCCCCAGCTGGTTCTTTCCGCCTCAGAAGCCATAGAGCCCACCGCATCCCCAGC
ATGCCTGCTATTGTCTTCCCAATCCTCCCCCTTGCTGTCCTGCCCCACCCCACCCCCCAGAATAGAATGA
CACCTACTCAGACAATGCGATGCAATTTCCTCATTTTATTAGGAAAGGACAGTGGGAGTGGCACCTTCCA
GGGTCAAGGAAGGCACGGGGGAGGGGCAAACAACAGATGGCTGGCAACTAGAAGGCACAGTCGAGGCTGA
TCAGCGGGTTTAAACGGGCCCTCTAGACTCGAGCGGCCGCCACTGTGCTGGATATCTGCAGAATTCCACC
ACACTGGACTAGTGGATCCGAGCTCGGTACCAAGCTTCTTGTACAGCTCGTCCATGCCGAGAGTGATCCC
GGCGGCGGTCACGAACTCCAGCAGGACCATGTGATCGCGCTTCTCGTTGGGGTCTTTGCTCAGGGCGGAC
TGGGTGCTCAGGTAGTGGTTGTCGGGCAGCAGCACGGGGCCGTCGCCGATGGGGGTGTTCTGCTGGTAGT
GGTCGGCGAGCTGCACGCTGCCGTCCTCGATGTTGTGGCGGATCTTGAAGTTCACCTTGATGCCGTTCTT
CTGCTTGTCGGCCATGATATAGACGTTGTGGCTGTTGTAGTTGTACTCCAGCTTGTGCCCCAGGATGTTG
CCGTCCTCCTTGAAGTCGATGCCCTTCAGCTCGATGCGGTTCACCAGGGTGTCGCCCTCGAACTTCACCT
CGGCGCGGGTCTTGTAGTTGCCGTCGTCCTTGAAGAAGATGGTGCGCTCCTGGACGTAGCCTTCGGGCAT
GGCGGACTTGAAGAAGTCGTGCTGCTTCATGTGGTCGGGGTAGCGGCTGAAGCACTGCACGCCGTAGGTC
AGGGTGGTCACGAGGGTGGGCCAGGGCACGGGCAGCTTGCCGGTGGTGCAGATGAACTTCAGGGTCAGCT
TGCCGTAGGTGGCATCGCCCTCGCCCTCGCCGGACACGCTGAACTTGTGGCCGTTTACGTCGCCGTCCAG
CTCGACCAGGATGGGCACCACCCCGGTGAACAGCTCCTCGCCCTTGCTCACCATGGTGGAAGCTTAAGTT
TAAACGCTAGAGTCCGGAGGCTGGATCGGTCCCGGTGTCTTCTATGGAGGTCAAAACAGCGTGGATGGCG
TCTCCAGGCGATCTGACGGTTCACTAAACGAGCTCGTCGACGATCTCTATCACTGATAGGGAGATCTCTA
TCACTGATAGGGAGAGCTCTGCTTATATAGACCTCCCACCGTACACGCCTACCGCCCATTTGCGTCAATG
GGGCGGAGTTGTTACGACATTTTGGAAAGTCCCGTTGATTTTGGTGCCAAAACAAACTCCCATTGACGTC
AATGGGGTGGAGACTTGGAAATCCCCGTGAGTCAAACCGCTATCCACGCCCATTGATGTACTGCCAAAAC
CGCATCACCATGGTAATAGCGATGACTAATACGTAGATGTACTGCCAAGTAGGAAAGTCCCATAAGGTCA
TGTACTGGGCATAATGCCAGGCGGGCCATTTACCGTCATTGACGTCAATAGGGGGCGTACTTGGCATATG
ATACACTTGATGTACTGCCAAGTGGGCAGTTTACCGTAAATACTCCACCCATTGACGTCAATGGAAAGTC
CCTATTGGCGTTACTATGGGAACATACGTCATTATTGACGTCAATGGGCGGGGGTCGTTGGGCGGTCAGC
CAGGCGGGCCATTTACCGTAAGTTATGTAACGCGGAACTCCATATATGGGCTATGAACTAATGACCCCGT
AATTGATTACTATTAATAACTAGTCAATAATCAATGTCAACGCGTATATCTGGCCCGTACATCGCGAAGC
AGCGCAAAACGCCTAACCCTAAGCAGATTCTTCATGCAATTGTCGGTCAAGCCTTGCCTTGTTGTAGCTT
AAATTTTGCTCGCGCACTACTCAGCGACCTCCAACACACAAGCAGGGAGCAGATACTGGCTTAACTATGC
GGCATCAGAGCAGATTGTACTGAGAGTGCACCATAGGGGATCGGGAGATCTCCCGATCCGTCGACGTCAG
GTGGCACTTTTCGGGGAAATGTGCGCGGAACCCCTATTTGTTTATTTTTCTAAATACATTCAAATATGTA
TCCGCTCATGAGACAATAACCCTGATAAATGCTTCAATAATATTGAAAAAGGAAGAGTATGAGTATTCAA
CATTTCCGTGTCGCCCTTATTCCCTTTTTTGCGGCATTTTGCCTTCCTGTTTTTGCTCACCCAGAAACGC
TGGTGAAAGTAAAAGATGCTGAAGATCAGTTGGGTGCACGAGTGGGTTACATCGAACTGGATCTCAACAG
CGGTAAGATCCTTGAGAGTTTTCGCCCCGAAGAACGTTTTCCAATGATGAGCACTTTTAAAGTTCTGCTA
TGTGGCGCGGTATTATCCCGTATTGACGCCGGGCAAGAGCAACTCGGTCGCCGCATACACTATTCTCAGA
ATGACTTGGTTGAGTACTCACCAGTCACAGAAAAGCATCTTACGGATGGCATGACAGTAAGAGAATTATG
CAGTGCTGCCATAACCATGAGTGATAACACTGCGGCCAACTTACTTCTGACAACGATCGGAGGACCGAAG
GAGCTAACCGCTTTTTTGCACAACATGGGGGATCATGTAACTCGCCTTGATCGTTGGGAACCGGAGCTGA
ATGAAGCCATACCAAACGACGAGCGTGACACCACGATGCCTGTAGCAATGGCAACAACGTTGCGCAAACT
ATTAACTGGCGAACTACTTACTCTAGCTTCCCGGCAACAATTAATAGACTGGATGGAGGCGGATAAAGTT
GCAGGACCACTTCTGCGCTCGGCCCTTCCGGCTGGCTGGTTTATTGCTGATAAATCTGGAGCCGGTGAGC
GTGGGTCTCGCGGTATCATTGCAGCACTGGGGCCAGATGGTAAGCCCTCCCGTATCGTAGTTATCTACAC
GACGGGGAGTCAGGCAACTATGGATGAACGAAATAGACAGATCGCTGAGATAGGTGCCTCACTGATTAAG
CATTGGTAACTGTCAGACCAAGTTTACTCATATATACTTTAGATTGATTTAAAACTTCATTTTTAATTTA
AAAGGATCTAGGTGAAGATCCTTTTTGATAATCTCATGACCAAAATCCCTTAACGTGAGTTTTCGTTCCA
CTGAGCGTCAGACCCCGTAGAAAAGATCAAAGGATCTTCTTGAGATCCTTTTTTTCTGCGCGTAATCTGC
TGCTTGCAAACAAAAAAACCACCGCTACCAGCGGTGGTTTGTTTGCCGGATCAAGAGCTACCAACTCTTT
TTCCGAAGGTAACTGGCTTCAGCAGAGCGCAGATACCAAATACTGTTCTTCTAGTGTAGCCGTAGTTAGG
CCACCACTTCAAGAACTCTGTAGCACCGCCTACATACCTCGCTCTGCTAATCCTGTTACCAGTGGCTGCT
GCCAGTGGCGATAAGTCGTGTCTTACCGGGTTGGACTCAAGACGATAGTTACCGGATAAGGCGCAGCGGT
CGGGCTGAACGGGGGGTTCGTGCACACAGCCCAGCTTGGAGCGAACGACCTACACCGAACTGAGATACCT
ACAGCGTGAGCTATGAGAAAGCGCCACGCTTCCCGAAGGGAGAAAGGCGGACAGGTATCCGGTAAGCGGC
AGGGTCGGAACAGGAGAGCGCACGAGGGAGCTTCCAGGGGGAAACGCCTGGTATCTTTATAGTCCTGTCG
GGTTTCGCCACCTCTGACTTGAGCGTCGATTTTTGTGATGCTCGTCAGGGGGGCGGAGCCTATGGAAAAA
CGCCAGCAACGCGGCCTTTTTACGGTTCCTGGCCTTTTGCTGGCCTTTTGCTCACATGTTCTTTCCTGCG
TTATCCCCTGATTCTGTGGATAACCGTATTACCGCCTTTGAGTGAGCTGATACCGCTCGCCGCAGCCGAA
CGACCGAGCGCAGCGAGTCAGTGAGCGAGGAAGCGGAAGAGCGCCCAATACGCAAACCGCCTCTCCCCGC
GCGTTGGCCGATTCATTAATGCAGCTGGCACGACAGGTTTCCCGACTGGAAAGCGGGCAGTGAGCGCAAC
GCAATTAATGTGAGTTAGCTCACTCATTAGGCACCCCAGGCTTTACACTTTATGCTTCCGGCTCGTATGT
TGTGTGGAATTGTGAGCGGATAACAATTTCACACAGGAAACAGCTATGACCATGATTACGCCAAGCTCTA
GCTAGAGGTCGACGGTATACAGACATGATAAGATACATTGATGAGTTTGGACAAACCACAACTAGAATGC
AGTGAAAAAAATGCTTTATTTGTGAAATTTGTGATGCTATTGCTTTATTTGTAACCATTATAAGCTGCAA
TAAACAAGTTGGGGTGGGCGAAGAACTCCAGCATGAGATCCCCGCGCTGGAGGATCATCCAGCCGGCGTC
CCGGAAA
Features (pLannotate 1.2.2; 21 found; start..end, strand, type, name):
     63..1085    -  CDS            HygR: aminoglycoside phosphotransferase from E. coli; aph(4)-Ia; confers resistance to hygromycin
   1093..1140    -  protein_bind   FRT: FLP-mediated recombination occurs in the 8-bp core sequence TCTAGAAA (Turan and Bode, 2011). FLP recombinase from the Saccharomyces cerevisiae 2μ plasmid
   1145..1378    -  rep_origin     f1 ori (fragment) (sequence partly withheld): f1 bacteriophage origin of replication; arrow indicates direction of (+) strand synthesis
   1399..1420    -  promoter       SV40 promoter (fragment): SV40 enhancer and early promoter
   1424..1648    -  polyA_signal   bGH poly(A) signal: bovine growth hormone polyadenylation signal
   1766..2482    -  CDS            EGFP: EGFP is a basic (constitutively fluorescent) green fluorescent protein published in 1996, derived from Aequorea victoria. It is reported to be a rapidly-maturing weak dimer with moderate acid sensitivity.
   2570..2603    -  promoter       TRE3GV promoter (fragment): 3rd-generation Tet-responsive promoter that can be activated by binding of Tet-On® 3G, optimized for retroviral and lentiviral vectors
   2611..2630    -  promoter       PLtetO-1 promoter (fragment): modified phage lambda PL promoter with tet operator sites (Lutz and Bujard, 1997)
   2632..2651    -  promoter       PLtetO-1 promoter (fragment): modified phage lambda PL promoter with tet operator sites (Lutz and Bujard, 1997)
   2653..2856    -  promoter       CMV promoter: human cytomegalovirus (CMV) immediate early promoter
   2857..3236    -  enhancer       CMV enhancer: human cytomegalovirus immediate early enhancer
   3391..3443    +  misc_feature   bom (fragment): basis of mobility region from pBR322
   3502..3606    +  promoter       AmpR promoter: bla
   3607..4467    +  CDS            AmpR: β-lactamase; bla; confers resistance to ampicillin, carbenicillin, and related antibiotics
   4638..5226    +  rep_origin     ori: high-copy-number ColE1/pMB1/pBR322/pUC origin of replication
   5409..5501    +  CDS            lacI (fragment): lac repressor; lacI; The lac repressor binds to the lac operator to inhibit transcription in E. coli. This inhibition can be relieved by adding lactose or isopropyl-β-D-thiogalactopyranoside (IPTG).
   5514..5535    +  protein_bind   CAP binding site: CAP binding activates transcription in the presence of cAMP. E. coli catabolite activator protein
   5550..5580    +  promoter       lac promoter: promoter for the E. coli lac operon
   5588..5604    +  protein_bind   lac operator: The lac repressor binds to the lac operator to inhibit transcription in E. coli. This inhibition can be relieved by adding lactose or isopropyl-β-D-thiogalactopyranoside (IPTG). lac repressor encoded by lacI
   5677..5798    -  polyA_signal   SV40 poly(A) signal: SV40 polyadenylation signal
   5793..53      -  CDS            ble (fragment) (across the origin): BLE_KLEPN - Experimental evidence at protein level: Swiss-Prot protein existence level 1. Binding protein with a strong affinity to the bleomycin family of antibiotics. Binds to CL990; an antimitotic-antibiotic compound. From Klebsiella pneumoniae.
