[The description below was written by a language model from this plasmid's Addgene catalogue record and pLannotate feature annotations shown in this document.]
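Description:
pcDNA5-FRT-TO-EGFP-N is an empty mammalian expression backbone derived from Invitrogen's pcDNA5/FRT/TO, modified so that a gene cloned into it is expressed with EGFP fused to its N-terminus. It is designed for the Flp-In T-REx system, which generates isogenic stable cell lines with tetracycline-inducible transgene expression. In bacteria the roughly 5.9 kb plasmid is maintained at high copy through a ColE1/pUC-type origin and selected with ampicillin via the β-lactamase gene. A fragment of the f1 origin and remnants of lac regulatory sequence are also annotated in the backbone.

The expression cassette consists of the CMV immediate-early enhancer and promoter followed by short tet operator sequences. The annotation tool labels these as fragments of tet-responsive promoters, but they correspond to the operator sites of the CMV/TetO arrangement. In host cells producing the Tet repressor, transcription is blocked until tetracycline or doxycycline is added. Downstream lie the EGFP coding sequence, an unannotated gap where an insert would presumably be placed in frame (the record does not describe the cloning sites), and the bovine growth hormone polyadenylation signal.

A single FRT site sits directly upstream of a hygromycin resistance coding sequence that has an SV40 poly(A) signal but no annotated promoter of its own. Flp-mediated recombination into a genomic FRT site in the host line is what allows hygromycin resistance to be expressed, so selection enriches for correct single-copy integrants. Blasticidin is listed as a second marker, but no blasticidin resistance gene is annotated on the plasmid. This most likely reflects selection for the Tet repressor in the host cell line. No insert is present.
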