Addgene plasmid #210270: pcDNA5-FRT-TO-EGFP-N
Purpose: (Empty Backbone) N-terminal EGFP-tagging of inserts for inducible expression. Use with Flp-In T-Rex system.
Depositing lab: Niels Mailand. Depositing organization: University of Copenhagen. Publication: The SUMO-NIP45 pathway processes toxic DNA catenanes to prevent mitotic failure. Hertz EPT, Vega IA, Kruse T, Wang Y, Hendriks IA, Bizard AH, Eugui-Anta A, Hay RT, Nielsen ML, Nilsson J, Hickson ID, Mailand N. Nat Struct Mol Biol. 2023 Jul 20. doi: 10.1038/s41594-023-01045-0. PubMed 37474739.
Backbone
  Vector backbone: pcDNA5/FRT/TO
  Backbone manufacturer: Invitrogen
  Vector type: Mammalian Expression
  Selectable markers: Hygromycin ; Blasticidin
  Tag / fusion protein: EGFP (N terminal on backbone)
Growth in bacteria
  Bacterial resistance: Ampicillin, 100 μg/mL
  Growth temperature: 37°C
  Growth strain: DH5alpha
  Copy number: High Copy
Gene/Insert
  Gene/Insert name: None
  Tag / fusion protein: EGFP (N terminal on backbone)
Terms and licenses: Academic/Nonprofit Terms; Industry Terms: Not Available to Industry
How to cite: pcDNA5-FRT-TO-EGFP-N was a gift from Niels Mailand (Addgene plasmid # 210270 ; http://n2t.net/addgene:210270 ; RRID:Addgene_210270)
